Addgene plasmid #84971: pPTK012-3a-Inulinase-αMFΔ
Purpose: Type 3a, Inulinase followed by αMFΔ - secretion signal
Depositing lab: Volker Sieber. Depositing organization: Technische Universitaet Muenchen (TUM). Publication: A Modular Toolkit for Generating Pichia pastoris Secretion Libraries. Obst U, Lu TK, Sieber V. ACS Synth Biol. 2017 Mar 15. doi: 10.1021/acssynbio.6b00337. PubMed 28252957.
Backbone
  Vector backbone: pYTK001-EntryVector
  Backbone manufacturer: Lee et al. (2015), ACS Synth. Biol. 4, 975–986.
  Backbone size w/o insert (bp): 1662
  Total vector size (bp): 1884
  Vector type: Yeast Expression, Synthetic Biology
Growth in bacteria
  Bacterial resistance: Chloramphenicol, 25 μg/mL
  Growth temperature: 37°C
  Growth strain: DH5alpha
  Copy number: High Copy
Gene/Insert
  Gene/Insert name: Inulinase followed by αMFΔ secretion tag (alt name: Inulinase-αMFΔ)
  Species: Synthetic
  Insert size (bp): 219
  Promoter: Non
  Cloning method: Restriction Enzyme; 5′ cloning site BsmBI (destroyed during cloning); 3′ cloning site BsmBI (destroyed during cloning)
  Sequencing primers: 5′ ccttttgctggccttttgctc; 3′ ccagtaatgacctcagaactcc
Terms and licenses: Academic/Nonprofit Terms; Industry Terms: Not Available to Industry
Depositor comments: Design of this plasmid was performed according to the described Methods in Lee et al. 2015 (A Highly Characterized Yeast Toolkit for Modular, Multipart Assembly) and this plasmid is compatible with the existing toolkit (MoClo-YTK, Kit number 1000000061)
How to cite: pPTK012-3a-Inulinase-αMFΔ was a gift from Volker Sieber (Addgene plasmid # 84971 ; http://n2t.net/addgene:84971 ; RRID:Addgene_84971)
