[The description below was written by a language model from this plasmid's Addgene catalogue record and pLannotate feature annotations shown in this document.]
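Description:
pPTK012-3a-Inulinase-αMFΔ is a small (about 1.9 kb) part plasmid from a modular Golden Gate toolkit for building secretion libraries in Pichia pastoris. It is built on the pYTK001 entry vector of the MoClo yeast toolkit and is stated to be compatible with that existing part collection. As a storage vector rather than a functional expression construct, it carries only bacterial maintenance elements: a high-copy ColE1/pUC-type origin of replication and a chloramphenicol acetyltransferase (cat) gene with its own promoter, flanked by a lambda t0 terminator. There is no yeast origin, yeast selectable marker or promoter for the insert, and the record explicitly lists no promoter.

The payload is a 219 bp synthetic "Type 3a" part, the position in the toolkit's assembly standard that sits at the N-terminal end of a coding sequence. It encodes a hybrid secretion leader consisting of an inulinase-derived signal sequence followed by αMFΔ, a variant of the Saccharomyces cerevisiae α-mating factor leader. Automated annotation agrees with this, identifying most of the insert as a fragment of MF(ALPHA)1, with a short unannotated stretch upstream that presumably corresponds to the inulinase portion. The exact nature of the Δ modification is not described in the record. The part was inserted using BsmBI sites that were destroyed during cloning.

In use, the part would be combined with promoter, coding sequence, terminator and vector parts in a multipart assembly, fusing the leader in frame to a protein of interest to direct it into the secretory pathway. This allows different secretion signals to be compared for yield.
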