Features (pLannotate 1.2.2; 5 found; start..end, strand, type, name):
     49..219     +  CDS            MF(ALPHA)1 (fragment): MFAL1_YEAST - Also known as MF-ALPHA-1, MFAL1. Experimental evidence at protein level: Swiss-Prot protein existence level 1. The active factor is excreted into the culture medium by haploid cells of the alpha mating type and acts on cells of the opposite mating type (type A). It mediates the conjugation process between the two types by inhibiting the initiation of DNA synthesis in type a cells and synchronizing them with type alpha. From Saccharomyces cerevisiae (strain ATCC 204508 / S288c) (Baker's yeast).
    239..273     -  terminator     lambda t0 terminator: minimal transcription terminator from phage lambda (Scholtissek and Grosse, 1987)
    347..1003    -  CDS            cat: CAT_ECOLX - Experimental evidence at protein level: Swiss-Prot protein existence level 1. This enzyme is an effector of chloramphenicol resistance in bacteria. From Escherichia coli. This protein is used as a marker in many commonly used cloning vectors, such as pACYC184.
   1004..1101    -  promoter       cat promoter: promoter of the E. coli cat gene encoding chloramphenicol acetyltransferase
   1185..1773    +  rep_origin     ori: high-copy-number ColE1/pMB1/pBR322/pUC origin of replication
>Addgene plasmid #84971 | pPTK012-3a-Inulinase-αMFΔ | addgene full sequence | sequence record 173376 | Addgene NGS Result
ATGAAACTGGCTTACTCCCTGTTGCTACCTCTGGCTGGAGTTTCCGCTATGAGATTTCCTAGTATTTTCA
CTGCTGTGCTATTTGCCGCTAGTTCCGCTCTAGCTGCTCCAGTTAATACTACTACTGAAGATGAATTGGA
GGGTGACTTCGATGTTGCTGTTCTGCCTTTTTCCGCTTCTATCGCAGCCAAGGAAGAAGGTGTATCTCTA
GAGAAGCGTGGTTCTTGAGACCAGACCAATAAAAAACGCCCGGCGGCAACCGAGCGTTCTGAACAAATCC
AGATGGAGTTCTGAGGTCATTACTGGATCTATCAACAGGAGTCCAAGCGAGCTCGATATCAAATTACGCC
CCGCCCTGCCACTCATCGCAGTACTGTTGTAATTCATTAAGCATTCTGCCGACATGGAAGCCATCACAAA
CGGCATGATGAACCTGAATCGCCAGCGGCATCAGCACCTTGTCGCCTTGCGTATAATATTTGCCCATGGT
GAAAACGGGGGCGAAGAAGTTGTCCATATTGGCCACGTTTAAATCAAAACTGGTGAAACTCACCCAGGGA
TTGGCTGAAACGAAAAACATATTCTCAATAAACCCTTTAGGGAAATAGGCCAGGTTTTCACCGTAACACG
CCACATCTTGCGAATATATGTGTAGAAACTGCCGGAAATCGTCGTGGTATTCACTCCAGAGCGATGAAAA
CGTTTCAGTTTGCTCATGGAAAACGGTGTAACAAGGGTGAACACTATCCCATATCACCAGCTCACCGTCT
TTCATTGCCATACGAAATTCCGGATGAGCATTCATCAGGCGGGCAAGAATGTGAATAAAGGCCGGATAAA
ACTTGTGCTTATTTTTCTTTACGGTCTTTAAAAAGGCCGTAATATCCAGCTGAACGGTCTGGTTATAGGT
ACATTGAGCAACTGACTGAAATGCCTCAAAATGTTCTTTACGATGCCATTGGGATATATCAACGGTGGTA
TATCCAGTGATTTTTTTCTCCATTTTAGCTTCCTTAGCTCCTGAAAATCTCGATAACTCAAAAAATACGC
CCGGTAGTGATCTTATTTCATTATGGTGAAAGTTGGAACCTCTTACGTGCCCGATCAATCATGACCAAAA
TCCCTTAACGTGAGTTTTCGTTCCACTGAGCGTCAGACCCCGTAGAAAAGATCAAAGGATCTTCTTGAGA
TCCTTTTTTTCTGCGCGTAATCTGCTGCTTGCAAACAAAAAAACCACCGCTACCAGCGGTGGTTTGTTTG
CCGGATCAAGAGCTACCAACTCTTTTTCCGAAGGTAACTGGCTTCAGCAGAGCGCAGATACCAAATACTG
TTCTTCTAGTGTAGCCGTAGTTAGGCCACCACTTCAAGAACTCTGTAGCACCGCCTACATACCTCGCTCT
GCTAATCCTGTTACCAGTGGCTGCTGCCAGTGGCGATAAGTCGTGTCTTACCGGGTTGGACTCAAGACGA
TAGTTACCGGATAAGGCGCAGCGGTCGGGCTGAACGGGGGGTTCGTGCACACAGCCCAGCTTGGAGCGAA
CGACCTACACCGAACTGAGATACCTACAGCGTGAGCTATGAGAAAGCGCCACGCTTCCCGAAGGGAGAAA
GGCGGACAGGTATCCGGTAAGCGGCAGGGTCGGAACAGGAGAGCGCACGAGGGAGCTTCCAGGGGGAAAC
GCCTGGTATCTTTATAGTCCTGTCGGGTTTCGCCACCTCTGACTTGAGCGTCGATTTTTGTGATGCTCGT
CAGGGGGGCGGAGCCTATGGAAAAACGCCAGCAACGCGGCCTTTTTACGGTTCCTGGCCTTTTGCTGGCC
TTTTGCTCACATGTTCTTTCCTGCGTTATCCCCTGATTCTGTGGATAACCGTAGTCGGTCTCAT
